>Addgene plasmid #16046 | pBS/KS-mId4sp | addgene partial sequence | sequence record 22408 | T7 5'-TAATACGACTCACTATAGGG-3'
CGGCCGCTCTAGACTAGTGGATTCGGGGGAAATCTTCAGCAAATCTAGAAACGTCGTCTCGTCTTGTCAT
TCCAAGAGAGAGAGAGAGAGAGAGAGAAGGGGAAAAATAAAACTTAAATTCACTTTTACTTTTTTTGCAC
GTTCACGAGCATTCACCGTACGTATTCTCTTTCGTTTCTTCTTTTATGACCGCTGTGAATTGTACGTTTC
TGTGGTTATTTTTATCACCCTTTTGAAGGTGCAGTTAAACTTCGAAGCTTAAGTGTTGTCGACCAGACTG
CTAAGTAGAAGAGCAATCGTGAATCCAACGAATTCGATATCAAGCTTATCGATACCGTCGACCTCGAGGG
GGGGCCCGGTACCAGCTTTTGTTCCCTTTAGTGAGGGTTAATTTCGAGCTTGGCGTAATCATGGTCATAG
CTGTTTCCTGTGTGAAATTGTTATCCGCTCACAATTCCACACAACATACGAGCCGGAAGCATAAAGTGTA
AAGCCTGGGGTGCCTAATGAGTGAGCTAACTCACATTAATTGCGTTGCGCTCACTGCCCGCTTTCCAGTC
GGGAAACCTGTCGTGCCAGCTGCATTAATGAATCGGCCAACGCGCGGGGAGAGGCGGTTTGCGTATTGGG
CGCTCTTCCGCTTCCTCGCTCACTGACTCGCTGCGCTCGGTCGTTCGGCTGCGGCGAGCGGTATCAGCTC
ACTCAAAGGCGGTAATACGGTTATCCACAGAATCA
