[The description below was written by a language model from this plasmid's Addgene catalogue record.]
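Description:
pBS/KS-mId4sp is a small cloning plasmid built on the pBluescript KS- phagemid backbone (about 3 kb), carrying a short fragment of the mouse Id4 cDNA. It is propagated in E. coli as a high-copy plasmid under ampicillin selection. Although catalogued as a bacterial expression vector, the record gives no indication that a protein is meant to be produced from it. pBluescript is a general-purpose cloning and in vitro transcription vector, and no feature table is provided to confirm individual backbone elements.

The insert is a fragment of roughly 260 bp, described as cDNA nucleotides 665-945 of Id4 (also known as Idb4 or bHLHb27), a member of the Id family of helix-loop-helix transcriptional regulators. The stated coordinates span slightly more than the listed insert size, a small discrepancy the record does not resolve. The fragment was placed in the polylinker between SpeI at the 5′ end and EcoRI at the 3′ end, and both sites are retained, so it can be excised again. The T7 and T3 primers listed for sequencing correspond to the opposing phage promoters that flank the pBluescript polylinker, which in this kind of vector allow sense or antisense RNA to be transcribed in vitro from a linearised template.

The record does not state the purpose directly. However, a short gene-specific fragment in a transcription vector, associated with a study comparing the expression patterns of Id1 to Id4 during mouse embryogenesis, is consistent with use as a template for Id4-specific riboprobes, for example for in situ hybridisation that distinguishes Id4 from its close relatives.
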