Addgene plasmid #16046: pBS/KS-mId4sp
Depositing lab: Robert Benezra. Depositing organization: Memorial Sloan-Kettering Cancer Center. Publication: Expression patterns of Id1, Id2, and Id3 are highly related but distinct from that of Id4 during mouse embryogenesis. Jen Y, Manova K, Benezra R. Dev Dyn. 1996 Nov . 207(3):235-52. 10.1002/(SICI)1097-0177(199611)207:3<235::AID-AJA1>3.0.CO;2-I PubMed 8922523.
Backbone
  Vector backbone: pBluescript KS-
  Backbone manufacturer: Stratagene
  Backbone size w/o insert (bp): 3000
  Vector type: Bacterial Expression
Growth in bacteria
  Bacterial resistance: Ampicillin, 100 μg/mL
  Growth temperature: 37°C
  Growth strain: DH5alpha
  Copy number: High Copy
Gene/Insert
  Gene/Insert name: Id4
  Species: M. musculus (mouse)
  Insert size (bp): 260
  Mutation: cDNA nucleotides 665-945
  Entrez Gene: Id4 (a.k.a. Idb4, bHLHb27)
  Cloning method: Restriction Enzyme; 5′ cloning site SpeI (not destroyed); 3′ cloning site EcoRI (not destroyed)
  Sequencing primers: 5′ T7; 3′ T3
Terms and licenses: Academic/Nonprofit Terms; Industry Terms: Not Available to Industry
How to cite: pBS/KS-mId4sp was a gift from Robert Benezra (Addgene plasmid # 16046 ; http://n2t.net/addgene:16046 ; RRID:Addgene_16046)
